Addgene plasmid #79057: MICU-APEX2
Purpose: A C-terminal APEX2 fusion to the human mitochondrial calcium uptake 1 protein MICU1
Depositing lab: Alice Ting. Depositing organization: Massachusetts Institute of Technology. Publication: Directed evolution of APEX2 for electron microscopy and proximity labeling. Lam SS, Martell JD, Kamer KJ, Deerinck TJ, Ellisman MH, Mootha VK, Ting AY. Nat Methods. 2014 Nov 24. doi: 10.1038/nmeth.3179. PubMed 25419960.
Backbone
  Vector backbone: pLX304
  Backbone size w/o insert (bp): 7740
  Total vector size (bp): 10029
  Vector type: Mammalian Expression, Bacterial Expression, Lentiviral
Growth in bacteria
  Bacterial resistance: Ampicillin, 100 μg/mL
  Growth temperature: 37°C
  Growth strain: NEB Stable
  Copy number: Unknown
Gene/Insert
  Gene/Insert name: C-terminal APEX2 fused MICU1
  Species: H. sapiens (human); Soybean
  Insert size (bp): 2289
  Entrez Gene: MICU1 (a.k.a. CALC, CBARA1, EFHA3, MPXPS, ara CALC)
  Promoter: CMV immearly promotor
  Tag / fusion protein: FLAG (C terminal on insert)
  Cloning method: Unknown
  Sequencing primers: 5′ CMV-forward
Terms and licenses: Academic/Nonprofit Terms; Industry Terms: Not Available to Industry
How to cite: MICU-APEX2 was a gift from Alice Ting (Addgene plasmid # 79057 ; http://n2t.net/addgene:79057 ; RRID:Addgene_79057)
