[The description below was written by a language model from this plasmid's Addgene catalogue record and pLannotate feature annotations shown in this document.]
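Description:
MICU-APEX2 is a third-generation, self-inactivating lentiviral expression plasmid built on the pLX304 Gateway destination backbone (about 10 kb in total) for expressing human MICU1, the mitochondrial calcium uptake 1 protein, fused at its C terminus to the engineered soybean ascorbate peroxidase APEX2. It is propagated in E. coli through a high-copy ColE1/pUC-type origin with ampicillin selection (β-lactamase). The backbone also carries an f1 origin, an SV40 origin and leftover lac and T7/T3 promoter elements from the cloning vector.

The viral genome is transcribed from an RSV promoter joined to a truncated HIV-1 5' LTR, followed by the Ψ packaging signal, a gag fragment and the RRE for Rev-dependent export of the genomic RNA. It ends in a ΔU3 3' LTR that inactivates LTR promoter activity after integration, with an SV40 poly(A) signal downstream. Inside this unit, a human PGK promoter drives blasticidin S deaminase for selection of transduced mammalian cells, and a cPPT/CTS element precedes the main cassette.

The CMV immediate-early enhancer/promoter drives the fusion, which sits between attB1 and attB2 sites left by Gateway recombination. The MICU1 coding sequence is followed by a FLAG epitope, a short annotated His-tag fragment and then APEX2, so FLAG lies between the two proteins. A backbone V5 tag is annotated after attB2, but the record does not indicate whether it is translated. A WPRE downstream enhances transcript expression.

APEX2 serves as a genetically encoded tag for electron microscopy contrast and proximity labelling. This construct therefore places the peroxidase at the site of MICU1 in mitochondria, for delivery by transfection or lentiviral transduction.
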