Features (pLannotate 1.2.2; 34 found; start..end, strand, type, name):
     65..368     +  enhancer       CMV enhancer: human cytomegalovirus immediate early enhancer
    369..572     +  promoter       CMV promoter: human cytomegalovirus (CMV) immediate early promoter
    595..619     +  protein_bind   attB1: mutant version of attB; recombination site for the Gateway® BP reaction BP Clonase™
    637..2064    +  CDS            MICU1: MICU1_HUMAN - Also known as CALC From Homo sapiens (Human).
   2101..2124    +  CDS            FLAG: FLAG® epitope tag, followed by an enterokinase cleavage site
   2158..2175    +  CDS            9xHis (fragment): 9xHis affinity tag
   2176..2922    +  CDS            APEX2: soybean ascorbate peroxidase, engineered to serve as a monomeric tag for electron microscopy and live-cell proteomics (Lam et al., 2015) more active than the original APEX due to the A134P mutation
   2927..2951    -  protein_bind   attB2: mutant version of attB; recombination site for the Gateway® BP reaction BP Clonase™
   2953..2994    +  CDS            V5 tag: epitope tag from simian virus 5
   3036..3624    +  misc_feature   WPRE: woodchuck hepatitis virus posttranscriptional regulatory element
   3675..3694    +  misc_feature   cPPT/CTS (fragment): central polypurine tract and central termination sequence of HIV-1
   3696..3929    +  LTR            3' LTR (ΔU3): self-inactivating 3' long terminal repeat (LTR) from HIV-1
   4007..4128    +  polyA_signal   SV40 poly(A) signal: SV40 polyadenylation signal
   4168..4303    +  rep_origin     SV40 ori: SV40 origin of replication
   4324..4342    -  promoter       T7 promoter: promoter for bacteriophage T7 RNA polymerase
   4350..4505    +  CDS            lacZα (fragment): LacZα fragment of β-galactosidase; lacZ fragment
   4510..4938    +  rep_origin     f1 ori (sequence partly withheld): f1 bacteriophage origin of replication; arrow indicates direction of (+) strand synthesis
   4991..5095    +  promoter       AmpR promoter: bla
   5096..5956    +  CDS            AmpR: β-lactamase; bla; confers resistance to ampicillin, carbenicillin, and related antibiotics
   6127..6715    +  rep_origin     ori: high-copy-number ColE1/pMB1/pBR322/pUC origin of replication
   6898..6990    +  CDS            lacI (fragment): lac repressor; lacI; The lac repressor binds to the lac operator to inhibit transcription in E. coli. This inhibition can be relieved by adding lactose or isopropyl-β-D-thiogalactopyranoside (IPTG).
   7003..7024    +  protein_bind   CAP binding site: CAP binding activates transcription in the presence of cAMP. E. coli catabolite activator protein
   7039..7069    +  promoter       lac promoter: promoter for the E. coli lac operon
   7077..7093    +  protein_bind   lac operator: The lac repressor binds to the lac operator to inhibit transcription in E. coli. This inhibition can be relieved by adding lactose or isopropyl-β-D-thiogalactopyranoside (IPTG). lac repressor encoded by lacI
   7138..7156    +  promoter       T3 promoter: promoter for bacteriophage T3 RNA polymerase
   7184..7410    +  promoter       RSV promoter: Rous sarcoma virus enhancer/promoter
   7411..7591    +  LTR            5' LTR (truncated): truncated 5' long terminal repeat (LTR) from HIV-1
   7638..7763    +  misc_feature   HIV-1 Ψ: packaging signal of human immunodeficiency virus type 1
   7747..8110    +  CDS            HIV-1 gag (fragment): gag protein from human immunodeficiency virus 1; gag
   8256..8489    +  misc_feature   RRE: The Rev response element (RRE) of HIV-1 allows for Rev-dependent mRNA export from the nucleus to the cytoplasm.
   8866..8892    +  CDS            Rev (fragment): human immunodeficiency virus 1 (HIV-1) Rev protein; rev; enhances nuclear export of unspliced and incompletely spliced viral mRNAs
   8893..9393    +  promoter       hPGK promoter: human phosphoglycerate kinase 1 promoter
   9405..9800    +  CDS            BSD: blasticidin S deaminase; Aspergillus terreus BSD; confers resistance to blasticidin
   9860..9977    +  misc_feature   cPPT/CTS: central polypurine tract and central termination sequence of HIV-1
>Addgene plasmid #79057 | MICU-APEX2 | depositor full sequence | sequence record 147904 | MICU-APEX2 sequence 10029 bps
CCCGGGGTTATTAATAGTAATCAATTACGGGGTCATTAGTTCATAGCCCATATATGGAGTTCCGCGTTAC
ATAACTTACGGTAAATGGCCCGCCTGGCTGACCGCCCAACGACCCCCGCCCATTGACGTCAATAATGACG
TATGTTCCCATAGTAACGCCAATAGGGACTTTCCATTGACGTCAATGGGTGGAGTATTTACGGTAAACTG
CCCACTTGGCAGTACATCAAGTGTATCATATGCCAAGTACGCCCCCTATTGACGTCAATGACGGTAAATG
GCCCGCCTGGCATTATGCCCAGTACATGACCTTATGGGACTTTCCTACTTGGCAGTACATCTACGTATTA
GTCATCGCTATTACCATGGTGATGCGGTTTTGGCAGTACATCAATGGGCGTGGATAGCGGTTTGACTCAC
GGGGATTTCCAAGTCTCCACCCCATTGACGTCAATGGGAGTTTGTTTTGGCACCAAAATCAACGGGACTT
TCCAAAATGTCGTAACAACTCCGCCCCATTGACGCAAATGGGCGGTAGGCGTGTACGGTGGGAGGTCTAT
ATAAGCAGAGCTCTCTGGCTAACTGTCGGGATCAACAAGTTTGTACAAAAAAGCAGGCTTCGAAGGAGAT
AGAACCATGTTTCGTCTGAACTCACTTTCTGCTTTGGCAGAACTGGCTGTGGGTTCTCGATGGTACCATG
GAGGATCACAGCCCATCCAGATCCGGCGAAGACTAATGATGGTGGCTTTCCTGGGAGCATCTGCAGTAAC
TGCAAGTACTGGTCTTTTGTGGAAGAGGGCCCATGCAGAATCTCCACCATGTGTAGACAACCTAAAAAGT
GACATCGGTGATAAAGGGAAGAATAAAGATGAAGGGGATGTTTGTAACCATGAGAAAAAGACTGCAGATC
TTGCCCCTCACCCAGAAGAGAAAAAGAAGAAACGTTCTGGATTCAGAGACAGAAAAGTGATGGAATATGA
GAATAGGATTCGAGCCTACTCCACGCCAGACAAAATCTTCCGATATTTTGCCACCTTGAAAGTCATCAGT
GAGCCTGGTGAAGCAGAAGTGTTTATGACACCAGAAGATTTTGTGCGATCCATAACACCCAATGAAAAAC
AACCAGAACACTTGGGTCTGGATCAATATATAATAAAACGCTTTGATGGAAAGAAAATTTCCCAGGAACG
AGAAAAATTTGCTGATGAAGGCAGTATATTTTACACCCTTGGAGAATGTGGGCTCATATCCTTTTCAGAC
TACATTTTCCTCACAACTGTTCTTTCCACTCCTCAGAGAAATTTTGAAATTGCCTTCAAGATGTTTGATT
TGAATGGAGATGGAGAAGTAGATATGGAAGAATTTGAACAGGTTCAGAGCATCATTCGCTCCCAAACCAG
TATGGGTATGCGCCACAGAGATCGTCCAACTACTGGCAACACCCTCAAGTCTGGCTTGTGTTCAGCCCTC
ACAACCTACTTTTTTGGAGCTGATCTGAAGGGAAAGCTGACAATCAAAAACTTCCTCGAATTTCAGCGTA
AACTGCAGCATGATGTTCTGAAGCTTGAGTTTGAACGCCATGACCCTGTGGATGGGAGAATTACTGAGAG
GCAGTTTGGTGGCATGCTACTTGCCTACAGTGGGGTGCAGTCCAAGAAGCTGACCGCCATGCAGAGGCAG
CTCAAGAAGCACTTCAAAGAAGGAAAGGGTCTGACATTTCAGGAGGTGGAGAACTTCTTTACTTTCCTAA
AGAACATTAATGATGTGGACACTGCATTGAGTTTTTACCATATGGCTGGAGCATCTCTTGATAAAGTGAC
CATGCAGCAGGTGGCCAGGACAGTGGCTAAAGTGGAGCTCTCAGACCACGTGTGTGATGTGGTGTTTGCA
CTCTTTGACTGTGATGGAAACGGAGAGCTCAGTAACAAAGAATTTGTTTCCATCATGAAGCAACGGCTGA
TGAGAGGCCTGGAAAAGCCCAAAGACATGGGTTTCACTCGCCTCATGCAGGCCATGTGGAAATGTGCACA
GGAAACTGCCTGGGACTTCGCTTTACCCAAACAGCCCGGGGGTGGATCTGGTGGATCTGGTGGATCTATG
GATTACAAGGATGACGATGACAAGGGTGGATCTGGTGGATCTGGTGGATCTATGGCACACCACCACCACC
ACCACGGAAAGTCTTACCCAACTGTGAGTGCTGATTACCAGGACGCCGTTGAGAAGGCGAAGAAGAAGCT
CAGAGGCTTCATCGCTGAGAAGAGATGCGCTCCTCTAATGCTCCGTTTGGCATTCCACTCTGCTGGAACC
TTTGACAAGGGCACGAAGACCGGTGGACCCTTCGGAACCATCAAGCACCCTGCCGAACTGGCTCACAGCG
CTAACAACGGTCTTGACATCGCTGTTAGGCTTTTGGAGCCACTCAAGGCGGAGTTCCCTATTTTGAGCTA
CGCCGATTTCTACCAGTTGGCTGGCGTTGTTGCCGTTGAGGTCACGGGTGGACCTAAGGTTCCATTCCAC
CCTGGAAGAGAGGACAAGCCTGAGCCACCACCAGAGGGTCGCTTGCCCGATCCCACTAAGGGTTCTGACC
ATTTGAGAGATGTGTTTGGCAAAGCTATGGGGCTTACTGACCAAGATATCGTTGCTCTATCTGGGGGTCA
CACTATTGGAGCTGCACACAAGGAGCGTTCTGGATTTGAGGGTCCCTGGACCTCTAATCCTCTTATTTTC
GACAACTCATACTTCACGGAGTTGTTGAGTGGTGAGAAGGAAGGTCTCCTTCAGCTACCTTCTGACAAGG
CTCTTTTGTCTGACCCTGTATTCCGCCCTCTCGTTGACAAATATGCAGCGGACGAAGATGCCTTCTTTGC
TGATTACGCTGAGGCTCACCAAAAGCTTTCCGAGCTTGGGTTTGCTGATGCCTAAGACCCAGCTTTCTTG
TACAAAGTGGTTGGTAAGCCTATCCCTAACCCTCTCCTCGGTCTCGATTCTACGTAGTAATGAGCTAGCG
CTAACCGGTGGCGCGTTAAGTCGACAATCAACCTCTGGATTACAAAATTTGTGAAAGATTGACTGGTATT
CTTAACTATGTTGCTCCTTTTACGCTATGTGGATACGCTGCTTTAATGCCTTTGTATCATGCTATTGCTT
CCCGTATGGCTTTCATTTTCTCCTCCTTGTATAAATCCTGGTTGCTGTCTCTTTATGAGGAGTTGTGGCC
CGTTGTCAGGCAACGTGGCGTGGTGTGCACTGTGTTTGCTGACGCAACCCCCACTGGTTGGGGCATTGCC
ACCACCTGTCAGCTCCTTTCCGGGACTTTCGCTTTCCCCCTCCCTATTGCCACGGCGGAACTCATCGCCG
CCTGCCTTGCCCGCTGCTGGACAGGGGCTCGGCTGTTGGGCACTGACAATTCCGTGGTGTTGTCGGGGAA
ATCATCGTCCTTTCCTTGGCTGCTCGCCTGTGTTGCCACCTGGATTCTGCGCGGGACGTCCTTCTGCTAC
GTCCCTTCGGCCCTCAATCCAGCGGACCTTCCTTCCCGCGGCCTGCTGCCGGCTCTGCGGCCTCTTCCGC
GTCTTCGCCTTCGCCCTCAGACGAGTCGGATCTCCCTTTGGGCCGCCTCCCCGCGTCGACTTTAAGACCA
ATGACTTACAAGGCAGCTGTAGATCTTAGCCACTTTTTAAAAGAAAAGGGGGGACTGGAAGGGCTAATTC
ACTCCCAACGAAGACAAGATCTGCTTTTTGCTTGTACTGGGTCTCTCTGGTTAGACCAGATCTGAGCCTG
GGAGCTCTCTGGCTAACTAGGGAACCCACTGCTTAAGCCTCAATAAAGCTTGCCTTGAGTGCTTCAAGTA
GTGTGTGCCCGTCTGTTGTGTGACTCTGGTAACTAGAGATCCCTCAGACCCTTTTAGTCAGTGTGGAAAA
TCTCTAGCAGTACGTATAGTAGTTCATGTCATCTTATTATTCAGTATTTATAACTTGCAAAGAAATGAAT
ATCAGAGAGTGAGAGGAACTTGTTTATTGCAGCTTATAATGGTTACAAATAAAGCAATAGCATCACAAAT
TTCACAAATAAAGCATTTTTTTCACTGCATTCTAGTTGTGGTTTGTCCAAACTCATCAATGTATCTTATC
ATGTCTGGCTCTAGCTATCCCGCCCCTAACTCCGCCCATCCCGCCCCTAACTCCGCCCAGTTCCGCCCAT
TCTCCGCCCCATGGCTGACTAATTTTTTTTATTTATGCAGAGGCCGAGGCCGCCTCGGCCTCTGAGCTAT
TCCAGAAGTAGTGAGGAGGCTTTTTTGGAGGCCTAGGGACGTACCCAATTCGCCCTATAGTGAGTCGTAT
TACGCGCGCTCACTGGCCGTCGTTTTACAACGTCGTGACTGGGAAAACCCTGGCGTTACCCAACTTAATC
GCCTTGCAGCACATCCCCCTTTCGCCAGCTGGCGTAATAGCGAAGAGGCCCGCACCGATCGCCCTTCCCA
ACAGTTGCGCAGCCTGAATGGCGAATGGG
[124 nt withheld, positions 4510-4633]
C
[91 nt withheld, positions 4635-4725]
A
[49 nt withheld, positions 4727-4775]
CCTTTGACGTTGGAGTCCACGTTCTTT
[37 nt withheld, positions 4803-4839]
ACCCTATCTCGGTCTATTCTTTTGATTTATAAGGGATTTTGCCGATTTCGGCCTATTGGTTAAAAAATGA
GCTGATTTAACAAAAATTTAACGCGAATTTTAACAAAATATTAACGCTTACAATTTAGGTGGCACTTTTC
GGGGAAATGTGCGCGGAACCCCTATTTGTTTATTTTTCTAAATACATTCAAATATGTATCCGCTCATGAG
ACAATAACCCTGATAAATGCTTCAATAATATTGAAAAAGGAAGAGTATGAGTATTCAACATTTCCGTGTC
GCCCTTATTCCCTTTTTTGCGGCATTTTGCCTTCCTGTTTTTGCTCACCCAGAAACGCTGGTGAAAGTAA
AAGATGCTGAAGATCAGTTGGGTGCACGAGTGGGTTACATCGAACTGGATCTCAACAGCGGTAAGATCCT
TGAGAGTTTTCGCCCCGAAGAACGTTTTCCAATGATGAGCACTTTTAAAGTTCTGCTATGTGGCGCGGTA
TTATCCCGTATTGACGCCGGGCAAGAGCAACTCGGTCGCCGCATACACTATTCTCAGAATGACTTGGTTG
AGTACTCACCAGTCACAGAAAAGCATCTTACGGATGGCATGACAGTAAGAGAATTATGCAGTGCTGCCAT
AACCATGAGTGATAACACTGCGGCCAACTTACTTCTGACAACGATCGGAGGACCGAAGGAGCTAACCGCT
TTTTTGCACAACATGGGGGATCATGTAACTCGCCTTGATCGTTGGGAACCGGAGCTGAATGAAGCCATAC
CAAACGACGAGCGTGACACCACGATGCCTGTAGCAATGGCAACAACGTTGCGCAAACTATTAACTGGCGA
ACTACTTACTCTAGCTTCCCGGCAACAATTAATAGACTGGATGGAGGCGGATAAAGTTGCAGGACCACTT
CTGCGCTCGGCCCTTCCGGCTGGCTGGTTTATTGCTGATAAATCTGGAGCCGGTGAGCGTGGGTCTCGCG
GTATCATTGCAGCACTGGGGCCAGATGGTAAGCCCTCCCGTATCGTAGTTATCTACACGACGGGGAGTCA
GGCAACTATGGATGAACGAAATAGACAGATCGCTGAGATAGGTGCCTCACTGATTAAGCATTGGTAACTG
TCAGACCAAGTTTACTCATATATACTTTAGATTGATTTAAAACTTCATTTTTAATTTAAAAGGATCTAGG
TGAAGATCCTTTTTGATAATCTCATGACCAAAATCCCTTAACGTGAGTTTTCGTTCCACTGAGCGTCAGA
CCCCGTAGAAAAGATCAAAGGATCTTCTTGAGATCCTTTTTTTCTGCGCGTAATCTGCTGCTTGCAAACA
AAAAAACCACCGCTACCAGCGGTGGTTTGTTTGCCGGATCAAGAGCTACCAACTCTTTTTCCGAAGGTAA
CTGGCTTCAGCAGAGCGCAGATACCAAATACTGTTCTTCTAGTGTAGCCGTAGTTAGGCCACCACTTCAA
GAACTCTGTAGCACCGCCTACATACCTCGCTCTGCTAATCCTGTTACCAGTGGCTGCTGCCAGTGGCGAT
AAGTCGTGTCTTACCGGGTTGGACTCAAGACGATAGTTACCGGATAAGGCGCAGCGGTCGGGCTGAACGG
GGGGTTCGTGCACACAGCCCAGCTTGGAGCGAACGACCTACACCGAACTGAGATACCTACAGCGTGAGCT
ATGAGAAAGCGCCACGCTTCCCGAAGGGAGAAAGGCGGACAGGTATCCGGTAAGCGGCAGGGTCGGAACA
GGAGAGCGCACGAGGGAGCTTCCAGGGGGAAACGCCTGGTATCTTTATAGTCCTGTCGGGTTTCGCCACC
TCTGACTTGAGCGTCGATTTTTGTGATGCTCGTCAGGGGGGCGGAGCCTATGGAAAAACGCCAGCAACGC
GGCCTTTTTACGGTTCCTGGCCTTTTGCTGGCCTTTTGCTCACATGTTCTTTCCTGCGTTATCCCCTGAT
TCTGTGGATAACCGTATTACCGCCTTTGAGTGAGCTGATACCGCTCGCCGCAGCCGAACGACCGAGCGCA
GCGAGTCAGTGAGCGAGGAAGCGGAAGAGCGCCCAATACGCAAACCGCCTCTCCCCGCGCGTTGGCCGAT
TCATTAATGCAGCTGGCACGACAGGTTTCCCGACTGGAAAGCGGGCAGTGAGCGCAACGCAATTAATGTG
AGTTAGCTCACTCATTAGGCACCCCAGGCTTTACACTTTATGCTTCCGGCTCGTATGTTGTGTGGAATTG
TGAGCGGATAACAATTTCACACAGGAAACAGCTATGACCATGATTACGCCAAGCGCGCAATTAACCCTCA
CTAAAGGGAACAAAAGCTGGAGCTGCAAGCTTAATGTAGTCTTATGCAATACTCTTGTAGTCTTGCAACA
TGGTAACGATGAGTTAGCAACATGCCTTACAAGGAGAGAAAAAGCACCGTGCATGCCGATTGGTGGAAGT
AAGGTGGTACGATCGTGCCTTATTAGGAAGGCAACAGACGGGTCTGACATGGATTGGACGAACCACTGAA
TTGCCGCATTGCAGAGATATTGTATTTAAGTGCCTAGCTCGATACATAAACGGGTCTCTCTGGTTAGACC
AGATCTGAGCCTGGGAGCTCTCTGGCTAACTAGGGAACCCACTGCTTAAGCCTCAATAAAGCTTGCCTTG
AGTGCTTCAAGTAGTGTGTGCCCGTCTGTTGTGTGACTCTGGTAACTAGAGATCCCTCAGACCCTTTTAG
TCAGTGTGGAAAATCTCTAGCAGTGGCGCCCGAACAGGGACTTGAAAGCGAAAGGGAAACCAGAGGAGCT
CTCTCGACGCAGGACTCGGCTTGCTGAAGCGCGCACGGCAAGAGGCGAGGGGCGGCGACTGGTGAGTACG
CCAAAAATTTTGACTAGCGGAGGCTAGAAGGAGAGAGATGGGTGCGAGAGCGTCAGTATTAAGCGGGGGA
GAATTAGATCGCGATGGGAAAAAATTCGGTTAAGGCCAGGGGGAAAGAAAAAATATAAATTAAAACATAT
AGTATGGGCAAGCAGGGAGCTAGAACGATTCGCAGTTAATCCTGGCCTGTTAGAAACATCAGAAGGCTGT
AGACAAATACTGGGACAGCTACAACCATCCCTTCAGACAGGATCAGAAGAACTTAGATCATTATATAATA
CAGTAGCAACCCTCTATTGTGTGCATCAAAGGATAGAGATAAAAGACACCAAGGAAGCTTTAGACAAGAT
AGAGGAAGAGCAAAACAAAAGTAAGACCACCGCACAGCAAGCGGCCGCTGATCTTCAGACCTGGAGGAGG
AGATATGAGGGACAATTGGAGAAGTGAATTATATAAATATAAAGTAGTAAAAATTGAACCATTAGGAGTA
GCACCCACCAAGGCAAAGAGAAGAGTGGTGCAGAGAGAAAAAAGAGCAGTGGGAATAGGAGCTTTGTTCC
TTGGGTTCTTGGGAGCAGCAGGAAGCACTATGGGCGCAGCGTCAATGACGCTGACGGTACAGGCCAGACA
ATTATTGTCTGGTATAGTGCAGCAGCAGAACAATTTGCTGAGGGCTATTGAGGCGCAACAGCATCTGTTG
CAACTCACAGTCTGGGGCATCAAGCAGCTCCAGGCAAGAATCCTGGCTGTGGAAAGATACCTAAAGGATC
AACAGCTCCTGGGGATTTGGGGTTGCTCTGGAAAACTCATTTGCACCACTGCTGTGCCTTGGAATGCTAG
TTGGAGTAATAAATCTCTGGAACAGATTTGGAATCACACGACCTGGATGGAGTGGGACAGAGAAATTAAC
AATTACACAAGCTTAATACACTCCTTAATTGAAGAATCGCAAAACCAGCAAGAAAAGAATGAACAAGAAT
TATTGGAATTAGATAAATGGGCAAGTTTGTGGAATTGGTTTAACATAACAAATTGGCTGTGGTATATAAA
ATTATTCATAATGATAGTAGGAGGCTTGGTAGGTTTAAGAATAGTTTTTGCTGTACTTTCTATAGTGAAT
AGAGTTAGGCAGGGATATTCACCATTATCGTTTCAGACCCACCTCCCAACCCCGAGGGGACCCTTGCGCC
TTTTCCAAGGCAGCCCTGGGTTTGCGCAGGGACGCGGCTGCTCTGGGCGTGGTTCCGGGAAACGCAGCGG
CGCCGACCCTGGGTCTCGCACATTCTTCACGTCCGTTCGCAGCGTCACCCGGATCTTCGCCGCTACCCTT
GTGGGCCCCCCGGCGACGCTTCCTGCTCCGCCCCTAAGTCGGGAAGGTTCCTTGCGGTTCGCGGCGTGCC
GGACGTGACAAACGGAAGCCGCACGTCTCACTAGTACCCTCGCAGACGGACAGCGCCAGGGAGCAATGGC
AGCGCGCCGACCGCGATGGGCTGTGGCCAATAGCGGCTGCTCAGCAGGGCGCGCCGAGAGCAGCGGCCGG
GAAGGGGCGGTGCGGGAGGCGGGGTGTGGGGCGGTAGTGTGGGCCCTGTTCCTGCCCGCGCGGTGTTCCG
CATTCTGCAAGCCTCCGGAGCGCACGTCGGCAGTCGGCTCCCTCGTTGACCGAATCACCGACCTCTCTCC
CCAGGGGGTACCACCATGGCCAAGCCTTTGTCTCAAGAAGAATCCACCCTCATTGAAAGAGCAACGGCTA
CAATCAACAGCATCCCCATCTCTGAAGACTACAGCGTCGCCAGCGCAGCTCTCTCTAGCGACGGCCGCAT
CTTCACTGGTGTCAATGTATATCATTTTACTGGGGGACCTTGTGCAGAACTCGTGGTGCTGGGCACTGCT
GCTGCTGCGGCAGCTGGCAACCTGACTTGTATCGTCGCGATCGGAAATGAGAACAGGGGCATCTTGAGCC
CCTGCGGACGGTGCCGACAGGTGCTTCTCGATCTGCATCCTGGGATCAAAGCCATAGTGAAGGACAGTGA
TGGACAGCCGACGGCAGTTGGGATTCGTGAATTGCTGCCCTCTGGTTATGTGTGGGAGGGCCTGCAGCTG
CAGTAGTAAGAATTCTAGATCTTGAGACAAATGGCAGTATTCATCCACAATTTTAAAAGAAAAGGGGGGA
TTGGGGGGTACAGTGCAGGGGAAAGAATAGTAGACATAATAGCAACAGACATACAAACTAAAGAATTACA
AAAACAAATTACAAAAATTCAAAATTTTCGGGTTTATTACAGGGACAGCAGAGATCCACTTTGGCGCCGG
CTCGAGGGGG
