>Addgene plasmid #79057 | MICU-APEX2 | addgene partial sequence | sequence record 152365 | CMV-F 5'-CGCAAATGGGCGGTAGGCGTG-3'
GCTCTCTGGCTACTGTCGGGATCAACAAGTTTGTACAAAAAAGCAGGCTTCGAAGGAGATAGAACCATGT
TTCGTCTGAACTCACTTTCTGCTTTGGCAGAACTGGCTGTGGGTTCTCGATGGTACCATGGAGGATCACA
GCCCATCCAGATCCGGCGAAGACTAATGATGGTGGCTTTCCTGGGAGCATCTGCAGTAACTGCAAGTACT
GGTCTTTTGTGGAAGAGGGCCCATGCAGAATCTCCACCATGTGTAGACAACCTAAAAAGTGACATCGGTG
ATAAAGGGAAGAATAAAGATGAAGGGGATGTTTGTAACCATGAGAAAAAGACTGCAGATCTTGCCCCTCA
CCCAGAAGAGAAAAAGAAGAAACGTTCTGGATTCAGAGACAGAAAAGTGATGGAATATGAGAATAGGATT
CGAGCCTACTCCACGCCAGACAAAATCTTCCGATATTTTGCCACCTTGAAAGTCATCAGTGAGCCTGGTG
AAGCAGAAGTGTTTATGACACCAGAAGATTTTGTGCGATCCATAACACCCAATGAAAAACAACCAGAACA
CTTGGGTCTGGATCAATATATAATAAAACGCTTTGATGGAAAGAAAATTTCCCAGGAACGAGAAAAATTT
GCTGATGAAGGCAGTATATTTTACACCCTTGGAGAATGTGGGCTCATATCCTTTTCAGACTACATTTTCC
TCACAACTGTTCTTTCCACTCCTCAGAGAAA
