>Addgene plasmid #79057 | MICU-APEX2 | addgene partial sequence | sequence record 152367 | Futet-R 5'-CAAAGGCATTAAAGCAGCGT-3'
GCCACCGGTTAGCGCTAGCTCATTACTACGTAGAATCGAGACCGAGGAGAGGGTTAGGGATAGGCTTACC
AACCACTTTGTACAAGAAAGCTGGGTCTTAGGCATCAGCAAACCCAAGCTCGGAAAGCTTTTGGTGAGCC
TCAGCGTAATCAGCAAAGAAGGCATCTTCGTCCGCTGCATATTTGTCAACGAGAGGGCGGAATACAGGGT
CAGACAAAAGAGCCTTGTCAGAAGGTAGCTGAAGGAGACCTTCCTTCTCACCACTCAACAACTCCGTGAA
GTATGAGTTGTCGAAAATAAGAGGATTAGAGGTCCAGGGACCCTCAAATCCAGAACGCTCCTTGTGTGCA
GCTCCAATAGTGTGACCCCCAGATAGAGCAACGATATCTTGGTCAGTAAGCCCCATAGCTTTGCCAAACA
CATCTCTCAAATGGTCAGAACCCTTAGTGGGATCGGGCAAGCGACCCTCTGGTGGTGGCTCAGGCTTGTC
CTCTCTTCCAGGGTGGAATGGAACCTTAGGTCCACCCGTGACCTCAACGGCAACAACGCCAGCCAACTGG
TAGAAATCGGCGTAGCTCAAAATAGGGAACTCCGCCTTGAGTGGCTCCAAAAGCCTAACAGCGATGTCAA
GACCGTTGTTAGCGCTGTGAGCCAGTTCGGCAGGGTGCTTGATGGTTCCGAAGGGTCCACCGGTCTTCGT
GCC
