>Addgene plasmid #79057 | MICU-APEX2 | addgene partial sequence | sequence record 152369 | CBARA-500F 5'-aacacttgggtctggatcaa-3'
GAGAATTTCCCAGGAACGAGAAAAATTTGCTGATGAAGGCAGTATATTTTACACCCTTGGAGAATGTGGG
CTCATATCCTTTTCAGACTACATTTTCCTCACAACTGTTCTTTCCACTCCTCAGAGAAATTTTGAAATTG
CCTTCAAGATGTTTGATTTGAATGGAGATGGAGAAGTAGATATGGAAGAATTTGAACAGGTTCAGAGCAT
CATTCGCTCCCAAACCAGTATGGGTATGCGCCACAGAGATCGTCCAACTACTGGCAACACCCTCAAGTCT
GGCTTGTGTTCAGCCCTCACAACCTACTTTTTTGGAGCTGATCTGAAGGGAAAGCTGACAATCAAAAACT
TCCTCGAATTTCAGCGTAAACTGCAGCATGATGTTCTGAAGCTTGAGTTTGAACGCCATGACCCTGTGGA
TGGGAGAATTACTGAGAGGCAGTTTGGTGGCATGCTACTTGCCTACAGTGGGGTGCAGTCCAAGAAGCTG
ACCGCCATGCAGAGGCAGCTCAAGAAGCACTTCAAAGAAGGAAAGGGTCTGACATTTCAGGAGGTGGAGA
ACTTCTTTACTTTCCTAAAGAACATTAATGATGTGGACACTGCATTGAGTTTTTACCATATGGCTGGAGC
ATCTCTTGATAAAGTGACCATGCAGCAGGTGGCCAGGACAGTGGCTAAAGTGGAGCTCTCAGACCACGTG
TGTGATGTGGTGTTTGCACTCTTTGACTGTGATGGAAACGGAGAGCTCAGTAACAAAGAATTTGTTTCCA
TCATGAAGCAACGGCTGATGAGAGGCCTGGAAAAGCCCAAAGACATGGGTTTCACTCGCCTCATGCAGGC
CATGTGGAAATGTGCACAG
